Addgene plasmid #91135: pDIRECT_22C
Purpose: Direct Cloning, Type: T-DNA, Engineering Reagent: 35S:Csy4-P2A-AtCas9 + CmYLCV:gRNAs with Csy4 spacers, Plant Selection: 2x35S:npt II
Depositing lab: Daniel Voytas. Depositing organization: University of Minnesota. Publication: A multi-purpose toolkit to enable advanced genome engineering in plants. Cermak T, Curtin SJ, Gil-Humanes J, Cegan R, Kono TJY, Konecna E, Belanto JJ, Starker CG, Mathre JW, Greenstein RL, Voytas DF. Plant Cell. 2017 May 18. pii: tpc.00922.2016. doi: 10.1105/tpc.16.00922. PubMed 28522548.
Backbone
  Vector backbone: pTRANS_220d
  Vector type: Plant Expression, CRISPR
  Selectable markers: Kanamycin
Growth in bacteria
  Bacterial resistance: Kanamycin, 50 μg/mL
  Growth temperature: 37°C
  Growth strain: ccdB Survival
  Copy number: High Copy
Gene/Insert
  Gene/Insert name: Engineering Reagent: 35S:Csy4-P2A-AtCas9 + CmYLCV:gRNAs with Csy4 spacers
  Species: Synthetic
  Cloning method: Restriction Enzyme; 5′ cloning site unknown (unknown if destroyed); 3′ cloning site unknown (unknown if destroyed)
  Sequencing primers: 5′ unknown
Terms and licenses: Academic/Nonprofit Terms; Industry Terms: Not Available to Industry
How to cite: pDIRECT_22C was a gift from Daniel Voytas (Addgene plasmid # 91135 ; http://n2t.net/addgene:91135 ; RRID:Addgene_91135)
