[The description below was written by a language model from this plasmid's Addgene catalogue record and pLannotate feature annotations shown in this document.]
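Description:
pDIRECT_22C is a 16 kb binary T-DNA vector for plant genome editing, built on the pTRANS_220d backbone and designed so that guide RNAs can be cloned directly into a ready-made CRISPR/Cas9 transformation plasmid. The backbone carries a high-copy ColE1/pMB1-type origin with the pBR322 bom region for propagation in E. coli. It also carries the pVS1 oriV, RepA and StaA functions, which allow replication and stable maintenance in Agrobacterium. A bacterial aphA-3 kanamycin resistance gene lies outside the T-DNA borders. Because the vector contains a ccdB toxin gene, the unmodified plasmid is maintained in a ccdB-tolerant strain.

The nopaline-type left and right border repeats enclose three functional units. Next to the left border, an enhanced (duplicated-enhancer) CaMV 35S promoter drives nptII with a CaMV polyadenylation signal, giving kanamycin selection of transformed plant tissue. A second CaMV 35S promoter expresses the Pseudomonas Csy4 (Cas6f) endoribonuclease and, according to the catalogue entry, an Arabidopsis-optimised Streptococcus pyogenes Cas9. The two are joined by a P2A peptide so that both proteins come from one transcript, which ends at the Arabidopsis HSP18.2 terminator.

Downstream is the guide RNA cassette, described in the record as driven by the CmYLCV promoter, although that promoter is not annotated in the feature table. The annotated parts here are a gRNA scaffold and a ccdA fragment/ccdB segment followed by a CaMV poly(A) signal. The ccdB segment presumably acts as a counter-selectable placeholder that is replaced when guides are inserted. Guides are arranged as an array separated by Csy4 recognition spacers, and the co-expressed Csy4 cleaves the Pol II transcript into individual gRNAs. This allows multiplexed editing from a single T-DNA.
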