Features (pLannotate 1.2.2; 28 found; start..end, strand, type, name):
    291..1085    -  CDS            KanR: aminoglycoside phosphotransferase; aphA-3; confers resistance to kanamycin
   1510..1534    +  misc_feature   LB T-DNA repeat: left border repeat from nopaline C58 T-DNA
   1612..1786    -  polyA_signal   CaMV poly(A) signal: cauliflower mosaic virus polyadenylation signal
   1843..2635    -  CDS            NeoR/KanR (fragment): aminoglycoside phosphotransferase from Tn5; aph(3')-II (or nptII); confers resistance to neomycin, kanamycin, and G418 (Geneticin®)
   2703..3379    -  promoter       CaMV 35S promoter (enhanced): cauliflower mosaic virus 35S promoter with a duplicated enhancer region
   3469..3557    +  CDS            lacI (fragment): lac repressor; lacI; The lac repressor binds to the lac operator to inhibit transcription in E. coli. This inhibition can be relieved by adding lactose or isopropyl-β-D-thiogalactopyranoside (IPTG).
   3570..3591    +  protein_bind   CAP binding site: CAP binding activates transcription in the presence of cAMP. E. coli catabolite activator protein
   3606..3636    +  promoter       lac promoter: promoter for the E. coli lac operon
   3640..3662    +  protein_bind   lac operator (fragment): The lac repressor binds to the lac operator to inhibit transcription in E. coli. This inhibition can be relieved by adding lactose or isopropyl-β-D-thiogalactopyranoside (IPTG). lac repressor encoded by lacI
   3693..3718    +  misc_feature   MCS (fragment): pUC18/19 multiple cloning site
   4214..4555    +  promoter       CaMV 35S promoter: strong constitutive promoter from cauliflower mosaic virus
   4581..5141    +  CDS            cas6f: CAS6_PSEAB - Also known as csy4. Experimental evidence at protein level: Swiss-Prot protein existence level 1. CRISPR (clustered regularly interspaced short palindromic repeat) is an adaptive immune system that provides protection against mobile genetic elements (viruses, transposable elements and conjugative plasmids). CRISPR clusters contain sequences complementary to antecedent mobile elements and target invading nucleic acids. CRISPR clusters are transcribed and processed into CRISPR RNA (crRNA). Processes pre-crRNA into individual crRNA units. Absolutely required for crRNA production or s
   5208..9311    +  CDS            cas9: CAS9_STRP1 - Also known as csn1 From Streptococcus pyogenes serotype M1.
   9355..9603    +  terminator     HSP terminator: efficient transcription terminator from the Arabidopsis thaliana heat shock protein 18.2 gene (Nagaya et al., 2010)
  10128..10203   +  misc_RNA       gRNA scaffold: guide RNA scaffold for the Streptococcus pyogenes CRISPR/Cas9 system
  10224..10289   +  intron         PDK intron (fragment): pdk; modified pyruvate orthophosphate dikinase intron from Flaveria trinervia 3.0
  10380..10538   +  CDS            ccdA (fragment): CCDA_ECO57 - Also known as H, letA. Experimental evidence at protein level: Swiss-Prot protein existence level 1. Antitoxin component of a type II toxin-antitoxin (TA) system which inhibits the post-segregational killing (PSK) of plasmid-free cells, also referred to as a plasmid addiction system. Binds to and blocks the activity of CcdB; will also remove bound CcdB protein from the CcdB-GyrA complex by forming a CcdA-CcdB complex, a process termed rejuvenation. Functions as a transcriptional corepressor for the ccdAB operon, repression also requires CcdB (By similarity). From Escherichia coli
  10543..10845   +  CDS            ccdB: CCDB_ECOLI - Also known as G, letB, letD. Experimental evidence at protein level: Swiss-Prot protein existence level 1. Toxic component of a type II toxin-antitoxin (TA) system, functioning in plasmid maintainence. Responsible for the post- segregational killing (PSK) of plasmid-free cells, also referred to as a plasmid addiction system. Half-life of over 2 hours. Cell killing by CcdB is accompanied by filamentation, defects in chromosome and plasmid segregation, defects in cell division, formation of anucleate cells, decreased DNA synthesis and plasmid loss. Interferes with the activity of DN
  10876..11050   +  polyA_signal   CaMV poly(A) signal: cauliflower mosaic virus polyadenylation signal
  11068..11222   +  CDS            lacZα (fragment): LacZα fragment of β-galactosidase; lacZ fragment
  11288..11312   +  misc_feature   RB T-DNA repeat: right border repeat from nopaline C58 T-DNA
  11652..12053   +  CDS            Y4CG_SINFN (fragment): Protein inferred from homology: Swiss-Prot protein existence level 3. From Sinorhizobium fredii (strain NBRC 101917 / NGR234).
  12613..13242   +  CDS            pVS1 StaA: stability protein from the Pseudomonas plasmid pVS1 (Heeb et al., 2000)
  13671..14744   +  CDS            pVS1 RepA: replication protein from the Pseudomonas plasmid pVS1 (Heeb et al., 2000)
  14810..15004   +  rep_origin     pVS1 oriV: origin of replication for the Pseudomonas plasmid pVS1 (Heeb et al., 2000)
  15207..15246   +  CDS            rop (fragment): Rop protein, which maintains plasmids at low copy number; rop
  15348..15488   +  misc_feature   bom: basis of mobility region from pBR322
  15674..204     -  rep_origin     ori (across the origin): high-copy-number ColE1/pMB1/pBR322/pUC origin of replication
>Addgene plasmid #91135 | pDIRECT_22C | addgene full sequence | sequence record 182261 | Addgene NGS Result
GTAGGCGGTGCTACAGAGTTCTTGAAGTGGTGGCCTAACTACGGCTACACTAGAAGGACAGTATTTGGTA
TCTGCGCTCTGCTGAAGCCAGTTACCTTCGGAAAAAGAGTTGGTAGCTCTTGATCCGGCAAACAAACCAC
CGCTGGTAGCGGTGGTTTTTTTGTTTGCAAGCAGCAGATTACGCGCAGAAAAAAAGGATCTCAAGAAGAT
CCTTTGATCTTTTCTACGGGGTCTGACGCTCAGTGGAACGAAAACTCACGTTAAGGGATTTTGGTCATGC
ATTCTAGGTACTAAAACAATTCATCCAGTAAAATATAATATTTTATTTTCTCCCAATCAGGCTTGATCCC
CAGTAAGTCAAAAAATAGCTCGACATACTGTTCTTCCCCGATATCCTCCCTGATCGACCGGACGCAGAAG
GCAATGTCATACCACTTGTCCGCCCTGCCGCTTCTCCCAAGATCAATAAAGCCACTTACTTTGCCATCTT
TCACAAAGATGTTGCTGTCTCCCAGGTCGCCGTGGGAAAAGACAAGTTCCTCTTCGGGCTTTTCCGTCTT
TAAAAAATCATACAGCTCGCGCGGATCTTTAAATGGAGTGTCTTCTTCCCAGTTTTCGCAATCCACATCG
GCCAGATCGTTATTCAGTAAGTAATCCAATTCGGCTAAGCGGCTGTCTAAGCTATTCGTATAGGGACAAT
CCGATATGTCGATGGAGTGAAAGAGCCTGATGCACTCCGCATACAGCTCGATAATCTTTTCAGGGCTTTG
TTCATCTTCATACTCTTCCGAGCAAAGGACGCCATCGGCCTCACTCATGAGCAGATTGCTCCAGCCATCA
TGCCGTTCAAAGTGCAGGACCTTTGGAACAGGCAGCTTTCCTTCCAGCCATAGCATCATGTCCTTTTCCC
GTTCCACATCATAGGTGGTCCCTTTATACCGGCTGTCCGTCATTTTTAAATATAGGTTTTCATTTTCTCC
CACCAGCTTATATACCTTAGCAGGAGACATTCCTTCCGTATCTTTTACGCAGCGGTATTTTTCGATCAGT
TTTTTCAATTCCGGTGATATTCTCATTTTAGCCATTTATTATTTCCTTCCTCTTTTCTACAGTATTTAAA
GATACCCCAAGAAGCTAATTATAACAAGACGAACTCCAATTCACTGTTCCTTGCATTCTAAAACCTTAAA
TACCAGAAAACAGCTTTTTCAAAGTTGTTTTCAAAGTTGGCGTATAACATAGTATCGACGGAGCCGATTT
TGAAACCGCGGTGATCACAGGCAGCAACGCTCTGTCATCGTTACAATCAACATGCTACCCTCCGCGAGAT
CATCCGTGTTTCAAACCCGGCAGCTTAGTTGCCGTTCTTCCGAATAGCATCGGTAACATGAGCAAAGTCT
GCCGCCTTACAACGGCTCTCCCGCTGACGCCGTCCCGGACTGATGGGCTGCCTGTATCGAGTGGTGATTT
TGTGCCGAGCTGCCGGTCGGGGAGCTGTTGGCTGGCTGGTGGCAGGATATATTGTGGTGTAAACAAATTG
ACGCTTAGACAACTTAATAACACATTGCGGACGTTTTTAATGTACTGAATTAACGCCGAATTAATTCGGG
GGATCTGGATTTTAGTACTGGATTTTGGTTTTAGGAATTAGAAATTTTATTGATAGAAGTATTTTACAAA
TACAAATACATACTAAGGGTTTCTTATATGCTCAACACATGAGCGAAACCCTATAGGAACCCTAATTCCC
TTATCTGGGAACTACTCACACATTATTATGGAGAAACTCGAGCTTGTCGATCGACTCTAGCTAGAGGATC
GATCCGAACCCCAGAGTCCCGCTCAGAAGAACTCGTCAAGAAGGCGATAGAAGGCGATGCGCTGCGAATC
GGGAGCGGCGATACCGTAAAGCACGAGGAAGCGGTCAGCCCATTCGCCGCCAAGTTCTTCAGCAATATCA
CGGGTAGCCAACGCTATGTCCTGATAGCGGTCCGCCACACCCAGCCGGCCACAGTCGATGAATCCAGAAA
AGCGGCCATTTTCCACCATGATATTCGGCAAGCAGGCATCGCCATGTGTCACGACGAGATCCTCGCCGTC
GGGCATGCGCGCCTTGAGCCTGGCGAACAGTTCGGCTGGCGCGAGCCCCTGATGTTCTTCGTCCAGATCA
TCCTGATCGACAAGACCGGCTTCCATCCGAGTACGTGCTCGCTCGATGCGATGTTTCGCTTGGTGGTCGA
ATGGGCAGGTAGCCGGATCAAGCGTATGCAGCCGCCGCATTGCATCAGCCATGATGGATACTTTCTCGGC
AGGAGCAAGGTGAGATGACAGGAGATCCTGCCCCGGCACTTCGCCCAATAGCAGCCAGTCCCTTCCCGCT
TCAGTGACAACGTCGAGCACAGCTGCGCAAGGAACGCCCGTCGTGGCCAGCCACGATAGCCGCGCTGCCT
CGTCCTGGAGTTCATTCAGGGCACCGGACAGGTCGGTCTTGACAAAAAGAACCGGGCGCCCCTGCGCTGA
CAGCCGAAACACGGCGGCATCAGAGCAGCCGATTGTCTGTTGTGCCCAGTCATAGCCGAATAGCCTCTCC
ACCCAAGCGGCCGGAGAACCTGCGTGCAATCCATCTTGTTCAATCCCCATGGTCGATCGACAGATCTGCG
AAAGCTCGAGAGAGATAGATTTGTAGAGAGAGACTGGTGATTTCAGCGTGTCCTCTCCAAATGAAATGAA
CTTCCTTATATAGAGGAAGGGTCTTGCGAAGGATAGTGGGATTGTGCGTCATCCCTTACGTCAGTGGAGA
TATCACATCAATCCACTTGCTTTGAAGACGTGGTTGGAACGTCTTCTTTTTCCACGATGCTCCTCGTGGG
TGGGGGTCCATCTTTGGGACCACTGTCGGCAGAGGCATCTTGAACGATAGCCTTTCCTTTATCGCAATGA
TGGCATTTGTAGGTGCCACCTTCCTTTTCTACTGTCCTTTTGATGAAGTGACAGATAGCTGGGCAATGGA
ATCCGAGGAGGTTTCCCGATATTACCCTTTGTTGAAAAGTCTCAATAGCCCTTTGGTCTTCTGAGACTGT
ATCTTTGATATTCTTGGAGTAGACGAGAGTGTCGTGCTCCACCATGTTCACATCAATCCACTTGCTTTGA
AGACGTGGTTGGAACGTCTTCTTTTTCCACGATGCTCCTCGTGGGTGGGGGTCCATCTTTGGGACCACTG
TCGGCAGAGGCATCTTGAACGATAGCCTTTCCTTTATCGCAATGATGGCATTTGTAGGTGCCACCTTCCT
TTTCTACTGTCCTTTTGATGAAGTGACAGATAGCTGGGCAATGGAATCCGAGGAGGTTTCCCGATATTAC
CCTTTGTTGAAAAGTCTCAATAGCCCTTTGGTCTTCTGAGACTGTATCTTTGATATTCTTGGAGTAGACG
AGAGTGTCGTGCTCCACCATGTTGGCAAGCTGCTCTAGCCAATACGCAAACCGCCTCTCCCCGCGCGTTG
GCCGATTCATTAATGCAGCTGGCACGACAGGTTTCCCGACTGGAAAGCGGGCAGTGAGCGCAACGCAATT
AATGTGAGTTAGCTCACTCATTAGGCACCCCAGGCTTTACACTTTATGCTTCCGGCTCGTATGTTGTGTG
GAATTGTGAGCGGATAACAATTTCACACAGGAAACAGCTATGACATGATTACGAATTCGAGCTCGGTACC
CGGGGATCGGCGCGCCAGATTTGCCTTTTCAATTTCAGAAAGAATGCTAACCCACAGATGGTTAGAGAGG
CTTACGCAGCAGGTATCATCAAGACGATCTACCCGAGCAATAATCTCCAGGAAATCAAATACCTTCCCAA
GAAGGTTAAAGATGCAGTCAAAAGATTCAGGACTAACTGCATCAAGAACACAGAGAAAGATATATTTCTC
AAGATCAGAAGTACTATTCCAGTATGGACGATTCAAGGCTTGCTTCACAAACCAAGGCAAGTAATAGAGA
TTGGAGTCTCTAAAAAGGTAGTTCCCACTGAATCAAAGGCCATGGAGTCAAAGATTCAAATAGAGGACCT
AACAGAACTCGCCGTAAAGACTGGCGAACAGTTCATACAGAGTCTCTTACGACTCAATGACAAGAAGAAA
ATCTTCGTCAACATGGTGGAGCACGACACACTTGTCTACTCCAAAAATATCAAAGATACAGTCTCAGAAG
ACCAAAGGGCAATTGAGACTTTTCAACAAAGGGTAATATCCGGAAACCTCCTCGGATTCCATTGCCCAGC
TATCTGTCACTTTATTGTGAAGATAGTGGAAAAGGAAGGTGGCTCCTACAAATGCCATCATTGCGATAAA
GGAAAGGCCATCGTTGAAGATGCCTCTGCCGACAGTGGTCCCAAAGATGGACCCCCACCCACGAGGAGCA
TCGTGGAAAAAGAAGACGTTCCAACCACGTCTTCAAAGCAAGTGGATTGATGTGATATCTCCACTGACGT
AAGGGATGACGCACAATCCCACTATCCTTCGCAAGACCCTTCCTCTATATAAGGAAGTTCATTTCATTTG
GAGAGAACACGGGGGACTCCTGCAGGAAAAATGGATCATTATCTTGATATTAGACTTAGACCTGATCCAG
AATTTCCACCAGCTCAACTTATGTCTGTTCTTTTTGGAAAACTTCATCAAGCTCTTGTTGCTCAAGGAGG
AGATAGAATTGGAGTTTCTTTTCCTGATCTTGATGAATCAAGATCAAGACTTGGAGAAAGACTTAGAATT
CATGCTTCTGCTGATGATCTTAGAGCTTTGCTTGCTAGACCTTGGCTTGAAGGACTTAGAGATCATCTTC
AATTTGGAGAACCAGCTGTTGTTCCACATCCAACTCCTTATAGACAAGTTTCAAGAGTTCAAGCTAAATC
TAATCCAGAAAGACTTAGAAGAAGACTTATGAGAAGACATGATCTTTCTGAAGAAGAAGCTAGAAAAAGA
ATTCCTGATACTGTTGCTAGAGCTTTGGATTTGCCTTTTGTTACACTTAGATCACAATCTACTGGACAAC
ATTTTAGACTTTTTATTAGACATGGACCACTTCAAGTTACTGCTGAAGAAGGAGGATTTACTTGTTATGG
ACTTTCTAAGGGAGGTTTTGTTCCTTGGTTTGGATCTGGAGCTACTAATTTTTCTCTTCTTAAGCAAGCT
GGAGATGTTGAAGAAAATCCTGGACCCATGGATAAGAAGTACTCTATCGGACTCGATATCGGAACTAACT
CTGTGGGATGGGCTGTGATCACCGATGAGTACAAGGTGCCATCTAAGAAGTTCAAGGTTCTCGGAAACAC
CGATAGGCACTCTATCAAGAAAAACCTTATCGGTGCTCTCCTCTTCGATTCTGGTGAAACTGCTGAGGCT
ACCAGACTCAAGAGAACCGCTAGAAGAAGGTACACCAGAAGAAAGAACAGGATCTGCTACCTCCAAGAGA
TCTTCTCTAACGAGATGGCTAAAGTGGATGATTCATTCTTCCACAGGCTCGAAGAGTCATTCCTCGTGGA
AGAAGATAAGAAGCACGAGAGGCACCCTATCTTCGGAAACATCGTTGATGAGGTGGCATACCACGAGAAG
TACCCTACTATCTACCACCTCAGAAAGAAGCTCGTTGATTCTACTGATAAGGCTGATCTCAGGCTCATCT
ACCTCGCTCTCGCTCACATGATCAAGTTCAGAGGACACTTCCTCATCGAGGGTGATCTCAACCCTGATAA
CTCTGATGTGGATAAGTTGTTCATCCAGCTCGTGCAGACCTACAACCAGCTTTTCGAAGAGAACCCTATC
AACGCTTCAGGTGTGGATGCTAAGGCTATCCTCTCTGCTAGGCTCTCTAAGTCAAGAAGGCTTGAGAACC
TCATTGCTCAGCTCCCTGGTGAGAAGAAGAACGGACTTTTCGGAAACTTGATCGCTCTCTCTCTCGGACT
CACCCCTAACTTCAAGTCTAACTTCGATCTCGCTGAGGATGCAAAGCTCCAGCTCTCAAAGGATACCTAC
GATGATGATCTCGATAACCTCCTCGCTCAGATCGGAGATCAGTACGCTGATTTGTTCCTCGCTGCTAAGA
ACCTCTCTGATGCTATCCTCCTCAGTGATATCCTCAGAGTGAACACCGAGATCACCAAGGCTCCACTCTC
AGCTTCTATGATCAAGAGATACGATGAGCACCACCAGGATCTCACACTTCTCAAGGCTCTTGTTAGACAG
CAGCTCCCAGAGAAGTACAAAGAGATTTTCTTCGATCAGTCTAAGAACGGATACGCTGGTTACATCGATG
GTGGTGCATCTCAAGAAGAGTTCTACAAGTTCATCAAGCCTATCCTCGAGAAGATGGATGGAACCGAGGA
ACTCCTCGTGAAGCTCAATAGAGAGGATCTTCTCAGAAAGCAGAGGACCTTCGATAACGGATCTATCCCT
CATCAGATCCACCTCGGAGAGTTGCACGCTATCCTTAGAAGGCAAGAGGATTTCTACCCATTCCTCAAGG
ATAACAGGGAAAAGATTGAGAAGATTCTCACCTTCAGAATCCCTTACTACGTGGGACCTCTCGCTAGAGG
AAACTCAAGATTCGCTTGGATGACCAGAAAGTCTGAGGAAACCATCACCCCTTGGAACTTCGAAGAGGTG
GTGGATAAGGGTGCTAGTGCTCAGTCTTTCATCGAGAGGATGACCAACTTCGATAAGAACCTTCCAAACG
AGAAGGTGCTCCCTAAGCACTCTTTGCTCTACGAGTACTTCACCGTGTACAACGAGTTGACCAAGGTTAA
GTACGTGACCGAGGGAATGAGGAAGCCTGCTTTTTTGTCAGGTGAGCAAAAGAAGGCTATCGTTGATCTC
TTGTTCAAGACCAACAGAAAGGTGACCGTGAAGCAGCTCAAAGAGGATTACTTCAAGAAAATCGAGTGCT
TCGATTCAGTTGAGATTTCTGGTGTTGAGGATAGGTTCAACGCATCTCTCGGAACCTACCACGATCTCCT
CAAGATCATTAAGGATAAGGATTTCTTGGATAACGAGGAAAACGAGGATATCTTGGAGGATATCGTTCTT
ACCCTCACCCTCTTTGAAGATAGAGAGATGATTGAAGAAAGGCTCAAGACCTACGCTCATCTCTTCGATG
ATAAGGTGATGAAGCAGTTGAAGAGAAGAAGATACACTGGTTGGGGAAGGCTCTCAAGAAAGCTCATTAA
CGGAATCAGGGATAAGCAGTCTGGAAAGACAATCCTTGATTTCCTCAAGTCTGATGGATTCGCTAACAGA
AACTTCATGCAGCTCATCCACGATGATTCTCTCACCTTTAAAGAGGATATCCAGAAGGCTCAGGTTTCAG
GACAGGGTGATAGTCTCCATGAGCATATCGCTAACCTCGCTGGATCTCCTGCAATCAAGAAGGGAATCCT
CCAGACTGTGAAGGTTGTGGATGAGTTGGTGAAGGTGATGGGAAGGCATAAGCCTGAGAACATCGTGATC
GAAATGGCTAGAGAGAACCAGACCACTCAGAAGGGACAGAAGAACTCTAGGGAAAGGATGAAGAGGATCG
AGGAAGGTATCAAAGAGCTTGGATCTCAGATCCTCAAAGAGCACCCTGTTGAGAACACTCAGCTCCAGAA
TGAGAAGCTCTACCTCTACTACCTCCAGAACGGAAGGGATATGTATGTGGATCAAGAGTTGGATATCAAC
AGGCTCTCTGATTACGATGTTGATCATATCGTGCCACAGTCATTCTTGAAGGATGATTCTATCGATAACA
AGGTGCTCACCAGGTCTGATAAGAACAGGGGTAAGAGTGATAACGTGCCAAGTGAAGAGGTTGTGAAGAA
AATGAAGAACTATTGGAGGCAGCTCCTCAACGCTAAGCTCATCACTCAGAGAAAGTTCGATAACTTGACT
AAGGCTGAGAGGGGAGGACTCTCTGAATTGGATAAGGCAGGATTCATCAAGAGGCAGCTTGTGGAAACCA
GGCAGATCACTAAGCACGTTGCACAGATCCTCGATTCTAGGATGAACACCAAGTACGATGAGAACGATAA
GTTGATCAGGGAAGTGAAGGTTATCACCCTCAAGTCAAAGCTCGTGTCTGATTTCAGAAAGGATTTCCAA
TTCTACAAGGTGAGGGAAATCAACAACTACCACCACGCTCACGATGCTTACCTTAACGCTGTTGTTGGAA
CCGCTCTCATCAAGAAGTATCCTAAGCTCGAGTCAGAGTTCGTGTACGGTGATTACAAGGTGTACGATGT
GAGGAAGATGATCGCTAAGTCTGAGCAAGAGATCGGAAAGGCTACCGCTAAGTATTTCTTCTACTCTAAC
ATCATGAATTTCTTCAAGACCGAGATTACCCTCGCTAACGGTGAGATCAGAAAGAGGCCACTCATCGAGA
CAAACGGTGAAACAGGTGAGATCGTGTGGGATAAGGGAAGGGATTTCGCTACCGTTAGAAAGGTGCTCTC
TATGCCACAGGTGAACATCGTTAAGAAAACCGAGGTGCAGACCGGTGGATTCTCTAAAGAGTCTATCCTC
CCTAAGAGGAACTCTGATAAGCTCATTGCTAGGAAGAAGGATTGGGACCCTAAGAAATACGGTGGTTTCG
ATTCTCCTACCGTGGCTTACTCTGTTCTCGTTGTGGCTAAGGTTGAGAAGGGAAAGAGTAAGAAGCTCAA
GTCTGTTAAGGAACTTCTCGGAATCACTATCATGGAAAGGTCATCTTTCGAGAAGAACCCAATCGATTTC
CTCGAGGCTAAGGGATACAAAGAGGTTAAGAAGGATCTCATCATCAAGCTCCCAAAGTACTCACTCTTCG
AACTCGAGAACGGTAGAAAGAGGATGCTCGCTTCTGCTGGTGAGCTTCAAAAGGGAAACGAGCTTGCTCT
CCCATCTAAGTACGTTAACTTTCTTTACCTCGCTTCTCACTACGAGAAGTTGAAGGGATCTCCAGAAGAT
AACGAGCAGAAGCAACTTTTCGTTGAGCAGCACAAGCACTACTTGGATGAGATCATCGAGCAGATCTCTG
AGTTCTCTAAAAGGGTGATCCTCGCTGATGCAAACCTCGATAAGGTGTTGTCTGCTTACAACAAGCACAG
AGATAAGCCTATCAGGGAACAGGCAGAGAACATCATCCATCTCTTCACCCTTACCAACCTCGGTGCTCCT
GCTGCTTTCAAGTACTTCGATACAACCATCGATAGGAAGAGATACACCTCTACCAAAGAAGTGCTCGATG
CTACCCTCATCCATCAGTCTATCACTGGACTCTACGAGACTAGGATCGATCTCTCACAGCTCGGTGGTGA
TTCAAGGGCTGATCCTAAGAAGAAGAGGAAGGTTTGACTCGAGATATGAAGATGAAGATGAAATATTTGG
TGTGTCAAATAAAAAGCTTGTGTGCTTAAGTTTGTGTTTTTTTCTTGGCTTGTTGTGTTATGAATTTGTG
GCTTTTTCTAATATTAAATGAATGTAAGATCACATTATAATGAATAAACAAATGTTTCTATAATCCATTG
TGAATGTTTTGTTGGATCTCTTCTGCAGCATATAACTACTGTATGTGCTATGGTATGGACTATGGAATAT
GATTAAAGATAAGGAGCTCCGGTGACGGACGGCGCGCCGAAGAGCTGGCAGACATACTGTCCCACAAATG
AAGATGGAATCTGTAAAAGAAAACGCGTGAAATAATGCGTCTGACAAAGGTTAGGTCGGCTGCCTTTAAT
CAATACCAAAGTGGTCCCTACCACGATGGAAAAACTGTGCAGTCGGTTTGGCTTTTTCTGACGAACAAAT
AAGATTCGTGGCCGACAGGTGGGGGTCCACCATGTGAAGGCATCTTCAGACTCCAATAATGGAGCAATGA
CGTAAGGGCTTACGAAATAAGTAAGGGTAGTTTGGGAAATGTCCACTCACCCGTCAGTCTATAAATACTT
AGCCCCTCCCTCATTGTTAAGGGAGCAAAATCTCAGAGAGATAGTCCTAGAGAGAGAAAGAGAGCAAGTA
GCCTAGAAGTAGTCAAGGCGGCGAAGTATTCAGGCACGTGGCCAGGAAGAAGAAAAGCCAAGACGACGAA
AACAGGTAAGAGCTAAGCTTCCTGCAGGTTCACTGCCGTATAGGCAGGTTTTAGAGCTAGAAATAGCAAG
TTAAAATAAGGCTAGTCCGTTATCAACTTGAAAAAGTGGCACCGAGTCGGTGCGTTCACTGCCGTATAGG
CAGAAGCCAGATAACAGTATGCGTATTTGCGCGCTGATTTTTGCGGTATAAGAATATATACTGATATGTA
TACCCGAAGTATGTCAAAAGGAGGTATGCTATGAAGCAGCGTATTACAGTGACAGTTGACAGCGACAGCT
ATCAGTTGCTCAAGGCATATATGATGTCAATATCTCCGGTCTGGTAAGCACAACCATGCAGAATGAAGCC
CGTCGTCTGCGTGCCGAACGCTGGAAAGCGGAAAATCAGGAAGGGATGGCTGAGGTCGCCCGGTTTATTG
AAATGAACGGCTCTTTTGCTGACGAGAACAGGGGCTGGTGAAATGCAGTTTAAGGTTTACACCTATAAAA
GAGAGAGCCGTTATCGTCTGTTTGTGGATGTACAGAGTGATATTATTGACACGCCCGGGCGACGGATGGT
GATCCCCCTGGCCAGTGCACGTCTGCTGTCAGATAAAGTCTCCCGTGAACTTTACCCGGTGGTGCATATC
GGGGATGAAAGCTGGCGCATGATGACCACCGATATGGCCAGTGTGCCGGTTTCCGTTATCGGGGAAGAAG
TGGCTGATCTCAGCCACCGCGAAAATGACATCAAAAACGCCATTAACCTGATGTTCTGGGGAATATAAGC
TCTTCAGTCGATCGACAAGCTCGAGTTTCTCCATAATAATGTGTGAGTAGTTCCCAGATAAGGGAATTAG
GGTTCCTATAGGGTTTCGCTCATGTGTTGAGCATATAAGAAACCCTTAGTATGTATTTGTATTTGTAAAA
TACTTCTATCAATAAAATTTCTAATTCCTAAAACCAAAATCCAGTACTAAAATCCAGATCCCCCGAATTA
CCGGTGGCACTGGCCGTCGTTTTACAACGTCGTGACTGGGAAAACCCTGGCGTTACCCAACTTAATCGCC
TTGCAGCACATCCCCCTTTCGCCAGCTGGCGTAATAGCGAAGAGGCCCGCACCGATCGCCCTTCCCAACA
GTTGCGCAGCCTGAATGGCGAATGCTAGAGCAGCTTGAGCTTGGATCAGATTGTCGTTTCCCGCCTTCAG
TTTAAACTATCAGTGTTTGACAGGATATATTGGCGGGTAAACCTAAGAGAAAAGAGCGTTTATTAGAATA
ATCGGATATTTAAAAGGGCGTGAAAAGGTTTATCCGTTCGTCCATTTGTATGTGCATGCCAACCACAGGG
TTCCCCTCGGGATCAAAGTACTTTGATCCAACCCCTCCGCTGCTATAGTGCAGTCGGCTTCTGACGTTCA
GTGCAGCCGTCTTCTGAAAACGACATGTCGCACAAGTCCTAAGTTACGCGACAGGCTGCCGCCCTGCCCT
TTTCCTGGCGTTTTCTTGTCGCGTGTTTTAGTCGCATAAAGTAGAATACTTGCGACTAGAACCGGAGACA
TTACGCCATGAACAAGAGCGCCGCCGCTGGCCTGCTGGGCTATGCCCGCGTCAGCACCGACGACCAGGAC
TTGACCAACCAACGGGCCGAACTGCACGCGGCCGGCTGCACCAAGCTGTTTTCCGAGAAGATCACCGGCA
CCAGGCGCGACCGCCCGGAGCTGGCCAGGATGCTTGACCACCTACGCCCTGGCGACGTTGTGACAGTGAC
CAGGCTAGACCGCCTGGCCCGCAGCACCCGCGACCTACTGGACATTGCCGAGCGCATCCAGGAGGCCGGC
GCGGGCCTGCGTAGCCTGGCAGAGCCGTGGGCCGACACCACCACGCCGGCCGGCCGCATGGTGTTGACCG
TGTTCGCCGGCATTGCCGAGTTCGAGCGTTCCCTAATCATCGACCGCACCCGGAGCGGGCGCGAGGCCGC
CAAGGCCCGAGGCGTGAAGTTTGGCCCCCGCCCTACCCTCACCCCGGCACAGATCGCGCACGCCCGCGAG
CTGATCGACCAGGAAGGCCGCACCGTGAAAGAGGCGGCTGCACTGCTTGGCGTGCATCGCTCGACCCTGT
ACCGCGCACTTGAGCGCAGCGAGGAAGTGACGCCCACCGAGGCCAGGCGGCGCGGTGCCTTCCGTGAGGA
CGCATTGACCGAGGCCGACGCCCTGGCGGCCGCCGAGAATGAACGCCAAGAGGAACAAGCATGAAACCGC
ACCAGGACGGCCAGGACGAACCGTTTTTCATTACCGAAGAGATCGAGGCGGAGATGATCGCGGCCGGGTA
CGTGTTCGAGCCGCCCGCGCACGGCTCAACCGTGCGGCTGCATGAAATCCTGGCCGGTTTGTCTGATGCC
AAGCTGGCGGCCTGGCCGGCCAGCTTGGCCGCTGAAGAAACCGAGCGCCGCCGTCTAAAAAGGTGATGTG
TATTTGAGTAAAACAGCTTGCGTCATGCGGTCGCTGCGTATATGATGCGATGAGTAAATAAACAAATACG
CAAGGGGAACGCATGAAGGTTATCGCTGTACTTAACCAGAAAGGCGGGTCAGGCAAGACGACCATCGCAA
CCCATCTAGCCCGCGCCCTGCAACTCGCCGGGGCCGATGTTCTGTTAGTCGATTCCGATCCCCAGGGCAG
TGCCCGCGATTGGGCGGCCGTGCGGGAAGATCAACCGCTAACCGTTGTCGGCATCGACCGCCCGACGATT
GACCGCGACGTGAAGGCCATCGGCCGGCGCGACTTCGTAGTGATCGACGGAGCGCCCCAGGCGGCGGACT
TGGCTGTGTCCGCGATCAAGGCAGCCGACTTCGTGCTGATTCCGGTGCAGCCAAGCCCTTACGACATATG
GGCCACCGCCGACCTGGTGGAGCTGGTTAAGCAGCGCATTGAGGTCACGGATGGAAGGCTACAAGCGGCC
TTTGTCGTGTCGCGGGCGATCAAAGGCACGCGCATCGGCGGTGAGGTTGCCGAGGCGCTGGCCGGGTACG
AGCTGCCCATTCTTGAGTCCCGTATCACGCAGCGCGTGAGCTACCCAGGCACTGCCGCCGCCGGCACAAC
CGTTCTTGAATCAGAACCCGAGGGCGACGCTGCCCGCGAGGTCCAGGCGCTGGCCGCTGAAATTAAATCA
AAACTCATTTGAGTTAATGAGGTAAAGAGAAAATGAGCAAAAGCACAAACACGCTAAGTGCCGGCCGTCC
GAGCGCACGCAGCAGCAAGGCTGCAACGTTGGCCAGCCTGGCAGACACGCCAGCCATGAAGCGGGTCAAC
TTTCAGTTGCCGGCGGAGGATCACACCAAGCTGAAGATGTACGCGGTACGCCAAGGCAAGACCATTACCG
AGCTGCTATCTGAATACATCGCGCAGCTACCAGAGTAAATGAGCAAATGAATAAATGAGTAGATGAATTT
TAGCGGCTAAAGGAGGCGGCATGGAAAATCAAGAACAACCAGGCACCGACGCCGTGGAATGCCCCATGTG
TGGAGGAACGGGCGGTTGGCCAGGCGTAAGCGGCTGGGTTGCCTGCCGGCCCTGCAATGGCACTGGAACC
CCCAAGCCCGAGGAATCGGCGTGAGCGGTCGCAAACCATCCGGCCCGGTACAAATCGGCGCGGCGCTGGG
TGATGACCTGGTGGAGAAGTTGAAGGCCGCGCAGGCCGCCCAGCGGCAACGCATCGAGGCAGAAGCACGC
CCCGGTGAATCGTGGCAAGCGGCCGCTGATCGAATCCGCAAAGAATCCCGGCAACCGCCGGCAGCCGGTG
CGCCGTCGATTAGGAAGCCGCCCAAGGGCGACGAGCAACCAGATTTTTTCGTTCCGATGCTCTATGACGT
GGGCACCCGCGATAGTCGCAGCATCATGGACGTGGCCGTTTTCCGTCTGTCGAAGCGTGACCGACGAGCT
GGCGAGGTGATCCGCTACGAGCTTCCAGACGGGCACGTAGAGGTTTCCGCAGGGCCGGCCGGCATGGCCA
GTGTGTGGGATTACGACCTGGTACTGATGGCGGTTTCCCATCTAACCGAATCCATGAACCGATACCGGGA
AGGGAAGGGAGACAAGCCCGGCCGCGTGTTCCGTCCACACGTTGCGGACGTACTCAAGTTCTGCCGGCGA
GCCGATGGCGGAAAGCAGAAAGACGACCTGGTAGAAACCTGCATTCGGTTAAACACCACGCACGTTGCCA
TGCAGCGTACGAAGAAGGCCAAGAACGGCCGCCTGGTGACGGTATCCGAGGGTGAAGCCTTGATTAGCCG
CTACAAGATCGTAAAGAGCGAAACCGGGCGGCCGGAGTACATCGAGATCGAGCTAGCTGATTGGATGTAC
CGCGAGATCACAGAAGGCAAGAACCCGGACGTGCTGACGGTTCACCCCGATTACTTTTTGATCGATCCCG
GCATCGGCCGTTTTCTCTACCGCCTGGCACGCCGCGCCGCAGGCAAGGCAGAAGCCAGATGGTTGTTCAA
GACGATCTACGAACGCAGTGGCAGCGCCGGAGAGTTCAAGAAGTTCTGTTTCACCGTGCGCAAGCTGATC
GGGTCAAATGACCTGCCGGAGTACGATTTGAAGGAGGAGGCGGGGCAGGCTGGCCCGATCCTAGTCATGC
GCTACCGCAACCTGATCGAGGGCGAAGCATCCGCCGGTTCCTAATGTACGGAGCAGATGCTAGGGCAAAT
TGCCCTAGCAGGGGAAAAAGGTCGAAAAGGCCTCTTTCCTGTGGATAGCACGTACATTGGGAACCCAAAG
CCGTACATTGGGAACCGGAACCCGTACATTGGGAACCCAAAGCCGTACATTGGGAACCGGTCACACATGT
AAGTGACTGATATAAAAGAGAAAAAAGGCGATTTTTCCGCCTAAAACTCTTTAAAACTTATTAAAACTCT
TAAAACCCGCCTGGCCTGTGCATAACTGTCTGGCCAGCGCACAGCCCAAGAGCTGCAAAAAGCGCCTACC
CTTCGGTCGCTGCGCTCCCTACGCCCCGCCGCTTCGCGTCGGCCTATCGCGGCCGCTGGCCGCTCAAAAA
TGGCTGGCCTACGGCCAGGCAATCTACCAGGGCGCGGACAAGCCGCGCCGTCGCCACTCGACCGCCGGCG
CCCACATCAAGGCACCCTGCCTCGCGCGTTTCGGTGATGACGGTGAAAACCTCTGACACATGCAGCTCCC
GGAAACGGTCACAGCTTGTCTGTAAGCGGATGCCGGGAGCAGACAAGCCCGTCAGGGCGCGTCAGCGGGT
GTTGGCGGGTGTCGGGGCGCAGCCATGACCCAGTCACGTAGCGATAGCGGAGTGTATACTGGCTTAACTA
TGCGGCATCAGAGCAGATTGTACTGAGAGTGCACCATATGCGGTGTGAAATACCGCACAGATGCGTAAGG
AGAAAATACCGCATCAGGCCCTCTTCCGCTTCCTCGCTCACTGACTCGCTGCGCTCGGTCGTTCGGCTGC
GGCGAGCGGTATCAGCTCACTCAAAGGCGGTAATACGGTTATCCACAGAATCAGGGGATAACGCAGGAAA
GAACATGTGAGCAAAAGGCCAGCAAAAGGCCAGGAACCGTAAAAAGGCCGCGTTGCTGGCGTTTTTCCAT
AGGCTCCGCCCCCCTGACGAGCATCACAAAAATCGACGCTCAAGTCAGAGGTGGCGAAACCCGACAGGAC
TATAAAGATACCAGGCGTTTCCCCCTGGAAGCTCCCTCGTGCGCTCTCCTGTTCCGACCCTGCCGCTTAC
CGGATACCTGTCCGCCTTTCTCCCTTCGGGAAGCGTGGCGCTTTCTCATAGCTCACGCTGTAGGTATCTC
AGTTCGGTGTAGGTCGTTCGCTCCAAGCTGGGCTGTGTGCACGAACCCCCCGTTCAGCCCGACCGCTGCG
CCTTATCCGGTAACTATCGTCTTGAGTCCAACCCGGTAAGACACGACTTATCGCCACTGGCAGCAGCCAC
TGGTAACAGGATTAGCAGAGCGAGGTAT
